Addgene plasmid #51336: 3C8X
Depositing lab: Cheryl Arrowsmith. Depositing organization: University of Toronto.
Backbone
  Vector backbone: pFHMSP-LIC-N
  Vector type: baculovirus expression
Growth in bacteria
  Bacterial resistance: Ampicillin, 100 μg/mL
  Growth temperature: 37°C
  Growth strain: DH5alpha
  Copy number: High Copy
Gene/Insert
  Gene/Insert name: 3C8X (alt names: EPHA2; BC037166; PDB ID: 3C8X, 3CZU)
  Mutation: Truncation: See Comments
  Promoter: T7
  Tag / fusion protein: His (N terminal on insert)
  Cloning method: Ligation Independent Cloning
  Sequencing primers: 5′ T7; 3′ T7-term
Terms and licenses: Academic/Nonprofit Terms; Industry Terms
How to cite: 3C8X was a gift from Cheryl Arrowsmith (Addgene plasmid # 51336 ; http://n2t.net/addgene:51336 ; RRID:Addgene_51336)
