[The description below was written by a language model from this plasmid's Addgene catalogue record.]
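Description:
3C8X is a baculovirus expression construct built on the pFHMSP-LIC-N backbone, carrying a truncated fragment of EPHA2 (the ephrin type-A receptor 2, a receptor tyrosine kinase). The plasmid is named after one of the two Protein Data Bank entries associated with the insert, which indicates that it was made to produce recombinant protein for structure determination. The insert was introduced by ligation-independent cloning, an annealing-based method commonly used in high-throughput structural genomics pipelines. It carries an N-terminal His tag, which allows the expressed protein to be purified by immobilized metal affinity chromatography. The record notes that the insert is a truncation but refers to comments that are not included here, so the exact residue boundaries and the domain(s) covered are not stated.

The plasmid is maintained in standard E. coli cloning strains as a high-copy plasmid under ampicillin selection. Its origin of replication is not specified. The catalogue lists T7 as the promoter and gives T7 and T7-terminator sequencing primers, so T7 elements appear to flank the cloning site. This is unusual for a vector classed as baculovirus expression, where an insect-virus promoter such as polyhedrin normally drives expression in insect cells, and the record names no such promoter. No feature table was provided, so other backbone elements cannot be confirmed, including any secretion signal, protease cleavage site or sequences for transfer into the baculovirus genome. The construct is best regarded as a source of His-tagged EPHA2 fragment for structural and biochemical studies.
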