>Addgene plasmid #51336 | 3C8X | depositor partial sequence | sequence record 78238 | Insert sequence
GCGGCGCAGGGCAAGGAAGTGGTACTGCTGGACTTTGCTGCAGCTGGAGGGGAGCTCGGCTGGCTCACAC
ACCCGTATGGCAAAGGGTGGGACCTGATGCAGAACATCATGAATGACATGCCGATCTACATGTACTCCGT
GTGCAACGTGATGTCTGGCGACCAGGACAACTGGCTCCGCACCAACTGGGTGTACCGAGGAGAGGCTGAG
CGTATCTTCATTGAGCTCAAGTTTACTGTACGTGACTGCAACAGCTTCCCTGGTGGCGCCAGCTCCTGCA
AGGAGACTTTCAACCTCTACTATGCCGAGTCGGACCTGGACTACGGCACCAACTTCCAGAAGCGCCTGTT
CACCAAGATTGACACCATTGCGCCCGATGAGATCACCGTCAGCAGCGACTTCGAGGCACGCCACGTGAAG
CTGAACGTGGAGGAGCGCTCCGTGGGGCCGCTCACCCGCAAAGGCTTCTACCTGGCCTTCCAGGATATCG
GTGCCTGTGTGGCGCTGCTCTCCGTCCGTGTCTACTACAAGAAGTGCCCC
