>Addgene plasmid #51336 | 3C8X | addgene partial sequence | sequence record 79940 | polyhedrin-fwd
GTTTTGTAATAAAAAAACCTATAAATATTCCGGATTATTCATACCGTCCCACCATCGGGCGCGGATCTCG
GTCCGAAACCATGAAATTCTTAGTCAACGTTGCCCTTGTTTTTATGGTCGTATACATTTCTTACATCTAT
GCGGCCGCTCCGGAACATCACCATCACCATCACGATTACGATATCCCAACGACCGAAAACCTGTATTTTC
AGGGCGCCATGGATGCGGCGCAGGGCAAGGAAGTGGTACTGCTGGACTTTGCTGCAGCTGGAGGGGAGCT
CGGCTGGCTCACACACCCGTATGGCAAAGGGTGGGACCTGATGCAGAACATCATGAATGACATGCCGATC
TACATGTACTCCGTGTGCAACGTGATGTCTGGCGACCAGGACAACTGGCTCCGCACCAACTGGGTGTACC
GAGGAGAGGCTGAGCGTATCTTCATTGAGCTCAAGTTTACTGTACGTGACTGCAACAGCTTCCCTGGTGG
CGCCAGCTCCTGCAAGGAGACTTTCAACCTCTACTATGCCGAGTCGGACCTGGACTACGGCACCAACTTC
CAGAAGCGCCTGTTCACCAAGATTGACACCATTGCGCCCGATGAGATCACCGTCAGCAGCGACTTCGAGG
CACGCCACGTGAAGCTGAACGTGGAGGAGCGCTCCGTGGGGCCGCTCACCCGCAAAGGCTTCTACCTGGC
CTTCCAGGATATCGGTGCCTGTGTGGCGCTGCTCTCCGTCCGTGTCTACTACAAGAAGTGCCCCTGATGA
AGCTTGTCGAGAAGTACTAGAGGATCATAATCAGCCATACCACATTTGTAGAGGTTTTACTTGCTTTAAA
AA
